>Addgene plasmid #131945 | pDONR221_SLC13A5 | addgene full sequence | sequence record 259576 | Addgene NGS Result
CTTTCCTGCGTTATCCCCTGATTCTGTGGATAACCGTATTACCGCCTTTGAGTGAGCTGATACCGCTCGC
CGCAGCCGAACGACCGAGCGCAGCGAGTCAGTGAGCGAGGAAGCGGAAGAGCGCCCAATACGCAAACCGC
CTCTCCCCGCGCGTTGGCCGATTCATTAATGCAGCTGGCACGACAGGTTTCCCGACTGGAAAGCGGGCAG
TGAGCGCAACGCAATTAATACGCGTACCGCTAGCCAGGAAGAGTTTGTAGAAACGCAAAAAGGCCATCCG
TCAGGATGGCCTTCTGCTTAGTTTGATGCCTGGCAGTTTATGGCGGGCGTCCTGCCCGCCACCCTCCGGG
CCGTTGCTTCACAACGTTCAAATCCGCTCCCGGCGGATTTGTCCTACTCAGGAGAGCGTTCACCGACAAA
CAACAGATAAAACGAAAGGCCCAGTCTTCCGACTGAGCCTTTCGTTTTATTTGATGCCTGGCAGTTCCCT
ACTCTCGCGTTAACGCTAGCATGGATGTTTTCCCAGTCACGACGTTGTAAAACGACGGCCAGTCTTAAGC
TCGGGCCCCAAATAATGATTTTATTTTGACTGATAGTGACCTGTTCGTTGCAACACATTGATGAGCAATG
CTTTTTTATAATGCCAACTTTGTACAAAAAAGCAGGCTCCACC
[1704 nt withheld, positions 674-2377]
GACCCAGCTTTCTTGTACAAAGTTGGCATTATAAGAAAGCATTGCTTATCAATTTGTTGCAACGAACAGG
TCACTATCAGTCAAAATAAAATCATTATTTGCCATCCAGCTGATATCCCCTATAGTGAGTCGTATTACAT
GGTCATAGCTGTTTCCTGGCAGCTCTGGCCCGTGTCTCAAAATCTCTGATGTTACATTGCACAAGATAAA
AATATATCATCATGAACAATAAAACTGTCTGCTTACATAAACAGTAATACAAGGGGTGTTATGAGCCATA
TTCAACGGGAAACGTCGAGGCCGCGATTAAATTCCAACATGGATGCTGATTTATATGGGTATAAATGGGC
TCGCGATAATGTCGGGCAATCAGGTGCGACAATCTATCGCTTGTATGGGAAGCCCGATGCGCCAGAGTTG
TTTCTGAAACATGGCAAAGGTAGCGTTGCCAATGATGTTACAGATGAGATGGTCAGACTAAACTGGCTGA
CGGAATTTATGCCTCTTCCGACCATCAAGCATTTTATCCGTACTCCTGATGATGCATGGTTACTCACCAC
TGCGATCCCCGGAAAAACAGCATTCCAGGTATTAGAAGAATATCCTGATTCAGGTGAAAATATTGTTGAT
GCGCTGGCAGTGTTCCTGCGCCGGTTGCATTCGATTCCTGTTTGTAATTGTCCTTTTAACAGCGATCGCG
TATTTCGTCTCGCTCAGGCGCAATCACGAATGAATAACGGTTTGGTTGATGCGAGTGATTTTGATGACGA
GCGTAATGGCTGGCCTGTTGAACAAGTCTGGAAAGAAATGCATAAACTTTTGCCATTCTCACCGGATTCA
GTCGTCACTCATGGTGATTTCTCACTTGATAACCTTATTTTTGACGAGGGGAAATTAATAGGTTGTATTG
ATGTTGGACGAGTCGGAATCGCAGACCGATACCAGGATCTTGCCATCCTATGGAACTGCCTCGGTGAGTT
TTCTCCTTCATTACAGAAACGGCTTTTTCAAAAATATGGTATTGATAATCCTGATATGAATAAATTGCAG
TTTCATTTGATGCTCGATGAGTTTTTCTAATCAGAATTGGTTAATTGGTTGTAACACTGGCAGAGCATTA
CGCTGACTTGACGGGACGGCGCAAGCTCATGACCAAAATCCCTTAACGTGAGTTACGCGTCGTTCCACTG
AGCGTCAGACCCCGTAGAAAAGATCAAAGGATCTTCTTGAGATCCTTTTTTTCTGCGCGTAATCTGCTGC
TTGCAAACAAAAAAACCACCGCTACCAGCGGTGGTTTGTTTGCCGGATCAAGAGCTACCAACTCTTTTTC
CGAAGGTAACTGGCTTCAGCAGAGCGCAGATACCAAATACTGTTCTTCTAGTGTAGCCGTAGTTAGGCCA
CCACTTCAAGAACTCTGTAGCACCGCCTACATACCTCGCTCTGCTAATCCTGTTACCAGTGGCTGCTGCC
AGTGGCGATAAGTCGTGTCTTACCGGGTTGGACTCAAGACGATAGTTACCGGATAAGGCGCAGCGGTCGG
GCTGAACGGGGGGTTCGTGCACACAGCCCAGCTTGGAGCGAACGACCTACACCGAACTGAGATACCTACA
GCGTGAGCTATGAGAAAGCGCCACGCTTCCCGAAGGGAGAAAGGCGGACAGGTATCCGGTAAGCGGCAGG
GTCGGAACAGGAGAGCGCACGAGGGAGCTTCCAGGGGGAAACGCCTGGTATCTTTATAGTCCTGTCGGGT
TTCGCCACCTCTGACTTGAGCGTCGATTTTTGTGATGCTCGTCAGGGGGGCGGAGCCTATGGAAAAACGC
CAGCAACGCGGCCTTTTTACGGTTCCTGGCCTTTTGCTGGCCTTTTGCTCACATGTT
Features (pLannotate 1.2.2; 10 found; start..end, strand, type, name):
    121..213     +  CDS            lacI (fragment): lac repressor; lacI; The lac repressor binds to the lac operator to inhibit transcription in E. coli. This inhibition can be relieved by adding lactose or isopropyl-β-D-thiogalactopyranoside (IPTG).
    268..295     -  terminator     rrnB T2 terminator: transcription terminator T2 from the E. coli rrnB gene
    427..470     +  terminator     rrnB T1 terminator: Escherichia coli rrnB; transcription terminator T1 from the E. coli rrnB gene
    517..553     -  CDS            lacZα (fragment): LacZα fragment of β-galactosidase; lacZ fragment
    569..668     +  protein_bind   attL1: mutant version of attL; recombination site for the Gateway® LR reaction LR Clonase™
    674..2377    +  CDS            SLC13A5 (sequence withheld): S13A5_HUMAN - Also known as NACT. Experimental evidence at protein level: Swiss-Prot protein existence level 1. High-affinity sodium/citrate cotransporter that mediates citrate entry into cells. The transport process is electrogenic; it is the trivalent form of citrate rather than the divalent form that is recognized as a substrate. May facilitate the utilization of circulating citrate for the generation of metabolic energy and for the synthesis of fatty acids and cholesterol. From Homo sapiens (Human).
   2379..2478    -  protein_bind   attL2: mutant version of attL; recombination site for the Gateway® LR reaction LR Clonase™
   2496..2514    -  promoter       T7 promoter: promoter for bacteriophage T7 RNA polymerase
   2648..3457    +  CDS            KanR: aminoglycoside phosphotransferase; aph(3')-Ia; confers resistance to kanamycin in bacteria or G418 (Geneticin®) in eukaryotes
   3604..4192    +  rep_origin     ori: high-copy-number ColE1/pMB1/pBR322/pUC origin of replication
