[The description below was written by a language model from this plasmid's Addgene catalogue record and pLannotate feature annotations shown in this document.]
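Description:
pDONR221_SLC13A5 is a Gateway entry clone built on the pDONR221 backbone and carrying a codon-optimized open reading frame for human SLC13A5 (also known as NACT or INDY). Annotation of the full 4,254 nt sequence places the 1,704 bp coding sequence between attL1 and attL2, the recombination sites produced when an insert is captured into a donor vector. These sites are the substrates for the LR Clonase reaction, which moves the ORF directionally into any attR-containing destination vector. The plasmid is maintained in E. coli through a high-copy ColE1/pUC-type origin and is selected with kanamycin via the aph(3')-Ia resistance gene.

Although the catalogue lists the vector type as mammalian expression, the feature table shows no eukaryotic promoter or polyadenylation signal around the insert. Expression in mammalian cells would therefore depend on the destination vector chosen, which matches the stated purpose of subcloning into custom expression vectors. The remaining annotated elements belong to the pDONR backbone. The rrnB T1 and T2 terminators lie upstream of the cassette and insulate it from read-through transcription. A T7 promoter sits just outside attL2, and there are short lacI and lacZα remnants with no evident functional role. M13 forward and reverse priming sites flank the cassette for sequence verification. No epitope tag or reporter is annotated, and the record does not say whether the ORF retains a stop codon.

SLC13A5 encodes a high-affinity, electrogenic sodium/citrate cotransporter that brings citrate into cells, where it may support energy metabolism and the synthesis of fatty acids and cholesterol. The clone belongs to a consortium-wide collection of solute carrier ORFs assembled for transporter research and drug discovery.
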