Addgene plasmid #131945: pDONR221_SLC13A5
Purpose: Gateway entry clone with codon-optimized ORF sequence for subcloning into custom expression vectors
Depositing lab: RESOLUTE Consortium & Giulio Superti-Furga. Depositing organization: CeMM Research Center for Molecular Medicine. Publication: The RESOLUTE consortium: unlocking SLC transporters for drug discovery. Superti-Furga G, Lackner D, Wiedmer T, Ingles-Prieto A, Barbosa B, Girardi E, Goldmann U, Gurtl B, Klavins K, Klimek C, Lindinger S, Lineiro-Retes E, Muller AC, Onstein S, Redinger G, Reil D, Sedlyarov V, Wolf G, Crawford M, Everley R, ... Steppan CM. Nat Rev Drug Discov. 2020 Jul;19(7):429-430. doi: 10.1038/d41573-020-00056-6. PubMed 32265506.
Backbone
  Vector backbone: pDONR221
  Backbone manufacturer: Thermo Fisher Scientific
  Backbone size w/o insert (bp): 2550
  Vector type: Mammalian Expression
Growth in bacteria
  Bacterial resistance: Kanamycin, 50 μg/mL
  Growth temperature: 37°C
  Growth strain: Stbl3
  Copy number: High Copy
Gene/Insert
  Gene/Insert name: SLC13A5 (alt name: NACT, INDY)
  Species: H. sapiens (human)
  Insert size (bp): 1704
  Entrez Gene: SLC13A5 (a.k.a. EIEE25, INDY, NACT, mIndy)
  Cloning method: Gateway Cloning
  Sequencing primers: 5′ M13-fwd; 3′ M13-rev
Terms and licenses: Academic/Nonprofit Terms; Industry Terms
Depositor comments: For more information on the full Resolute plasmid collection, please see www.addgene.org/depositor-collections/re-solute/. Please provide your feedback on this plasmid to the RESOLUTE consortium by filling out their RESOLUTE repository feedback form: https://forms.office.com/Pages/ResponsePage.aspx?id=0e05yklzmkS7rjFGQL4N7z4feCLQvEJAmVcOCM_u885UN1JJRko0Ukg4TVQwNTZLOUxPQVJWT1NHUCQlQCN0PWcu
How to cite: pDONR221_SLC13A5 was a gift from RESOLUTE Consortium & Giulio Superti-Furga (Addgene plasmid # 131945 ; http://n2t.net/addgene:131945 ; RRID:Addgene_131945)
