>Addgene plasmid #131945 | pDONR221_SLC13A5 | depositor partial sequence | sequence record 253290 | Codon-optimized ORF of SLC13A5
[1704 nt withheld, positions 1-1704]
